Addgene plasmid #49140: pEMS2115
Purpose: The plasmid contains the Pleaides (Ple) MiniPromoter Ple155 derived from the human PCP2 gene and designed for expression in ON Bipolar cells of the retina.
Depositing lab: Elizabeth Simpson. Depositing organization: University of British Columbia. Publication: Human MiniPromoters for ocular-rAAV expression in ON bipolar, cone, corneal, endothelial, Muller glial, and PAX6 cells. Korecki AJ, Cueva-Vargas JL, Fornes O, Agostinone J, Farkas RA, Hickmott JW, Lam SL, Mathelier A, Zhou M, Wasserman WW, Di Polo A, Simpson EM. Gene Ther. 2021 Feb 2. pii: 10.1038/s41434-021-00227-z. doi: 10.1038/s41434-021-00227-z. PubMed 33531684.
Backbone
  Vector backbone: AAV2
  Vector type: Mammalian Expression, AAV
Growth in bacteria
  Bacterial resistance: Ampicillin, 100 μg/mL
  Growth temperature: 37°C
  Growth strain: SURE
  Copy number: Low Copy
Gene/Insert
  Gene/Insert name: ssAAV-Ple155-emGFP-WPRE (alt name: emGFP)
  Species: Synthetic
  Promoter: MiniPromoter Ple155 from the human PCP2 gene
  Cloning method: Restriction Enzyme; 5′ cloning site Unknown (unknown if destroyed); 3′ cloning site Unknown (unknown if destroyed)
  Sequencing primers: 5′ -
Terms and licenses: Academic/Nonprofit Terms; Industry Terms: Not Available to Industry
Depositor comments: Please see the annotated GenBank file and the additional image file for the specific location of the minipromoter in this plasmid. Additional References: 1 Korecki, A. J. et al. Twenty-Seven Tamoxifen-Inducible iCre-Driver Mouse Strains for Eye and Brain, Including Seventeen Carrying a New Inducible-First Constitutive-Ready Allele. Genetics 211, 1155-1177 (2019). 2 de Leeuw, C. N. et al. rAAV-Compatible MiniPromoters for Restricted Expression in the Brain and Eye. Molecular Brain 9, 52 (2016). 3 Scalabrino, M. L. et al. Intravitreal delivery of a novel AAV vector targets ON bipolar cells and restores visual function in a mouse model of complete congenital stationary night blindness. Hum Mol Genet 24, 6229-6239, doi:10.1093/hmg/ddv341, ddv341 [pii] (2015). 4 de Leeuw, C. N. et al. Targeted CNS delivery using human MiniPromoters and demonstrated compatibility with adeno-associated viral vectors. Mol Ther Methods Clin Dev 1, 1-15 (2014).
How to cite: pEMS2115 was a gift from Elizabeth Simpson (Addgene plasmid # 49140 ; http://n2t.net/addgene:49140 ; RRID:Addgene_49140)
