[The description below was written by a language model from this plasmid's Addgene catalogue record and pLannotate feature annotations shown in this document.]
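Description:
pEMS2115 is a single-stranded AAV2 transfer plasmid (about 6.6 kb) for mammalian expression, carrying the cassette ssAAV-Ple155-emGFP-WPRE. It is maintained in E. coli under ampicillin selection through a β-lactamase gene with its own promoter, and it replicates from a ColE1/pUC-type origin. The catalogue lists it as low copy, although this origin type is usually annotated as high copy. It also specifies a recombination-deficient strain, a common precaution for keeping the repeat-rich ITRs intact. An f1 phage origin and leftover lac elements (lacZα and lacI fragments, CAP site, lac promoter and operator) are cloning-vector remnants that lie outside the viral genome.

Two AAV2 inverted terminal repeats, one of which spans the plasmid's numbering origin, flank the payload. They define the segment that is replicated and packaged into recombinant AAV particles when rep, cap and helper functions are supplied in trans. Expression is driven by Ple155, a Pleiades MiniPromoter derived from regulatory sequence of the human PCP2 gene and designed to restrict expression to ON bipolar cells of the retina. The automated feature table does not annotate this promoter, but it presumably lies in the unannotated stretch between the upstream ITR and the chimeric β-globin/immunoglobulin intron. The depositor points to the annotated GenBank file for its exact position. Downstream of the intron, which supports efficient transcript processing, come a mammalian codon-optimized Emerald GFP reporter, a WPRE to boost post-transcriptional expression, and an SV40 polyadenylation signal. That signal and an adjacent large T antigen fragment are annotated on the reverse strand.

The plasmid is used to produce reporter rAAV for testing or exploiting compact, cell-type-restricted human promoters in ocular gene delivery.
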