Features (pLannotate 1.2.2; 16 found; start..end, strand, type, name):
   1900..2032    +  intron         chimeric intron: chimera between introns from human β-globin and immunoglobulin heavy chain genes
   2059..2778    +  CDS            EmGFP: Emerald GFP mammalian codon-optimized
   2793..3379    +  misc_feature   WPRE: woodchuck hepatitis virus posttranscriptional regulatory element
   3394..3515    -  polyA_signal   SV40 poly(A) signal: SV40 polyadenylation signal
   3538..3606    -  CDS            large T antigen (fragment): large T antigen from SV40 (simian virus 40)
   3684..3814    +  repeat_region  AAV2 ITR (fragment): inverted terminal repeat of adeno-associated virus serotype 2 inverted
   3828..3985    +  CDS            lacZα (fragment): LacZα fragment of β-galactosidase; lacZ fragment
   3990..4418    +  rep_origin     f1 ori (sequence partly withheld): f1 bacteriophage origin of replication; arrow indicates direction of (+) strand synthesis
   4471..4575    +  promoter       AmpR promoter: bla
   4576..5436    +  CDS            AmpR: β-lactamase; bla; confers resistance to ampicillin, carbenicillin, and related antibiotics
   5607..6195    +  rep_origin     ori: high-copy-number ColE1/pMB1/pBR322/pUC origin of replication
   6378..6470    +  CDS            lacI (fragment): lac repressor; lacI; The lac repressor binds to the lac operator to inhibit transcription in E. coli. This inhibition can be relieved by adding lactose or isopropyl-β-D-thiogalactopyranoside (IPTG).
   6483..6504    +  protein_bind   CAP binding site: CAP binding activates transcription in the presence of cAMP. E. coli catabolite activator protein
   6519..6549    +  promoter       lac promoter: promoter for the E. coli lac operon
   6557..6573    +  protein_bind   lac operator: The lac repressor binds to the lac operator to inhibit transcription in E. coli. This inhibition can be relieved by adding lactose or isopropyl-β-D-thiogalactopyranoside (IPTG). lac repressor encoded by lacI
   6634..130     -  repeat_region  AAV2 ITR (fragment) (across the origin): inverted terminal repeat of adeno-associated virus serotype 2 inverted
>Addgene plasmid #49140 | pEMS2115 | addgene full sequence | sequence record 245687 | Addgene NGS Result
CTGCGCGCTCGCTCGCTCACTGAGGCCGCCCGGGCAAAGCCCGGGCGTCGGGCGACCTTTGGTCGCCCGG
CCTCAGTGAGCGAGCGAGCGCGCAGAGAGGGAGTGGCCAACTCCATCACTAGGGGTTCCTTGTAGTTAAT
GATTAACCCGCCATGCTACTTATCTACGTAGCCATGCTCTAGGAAGATCGGAATTCCCTAGGCCGGCCAC
GCGTCAGCAGATTGAAGAAGCCCTCCTGGTCTGGGGAGCCCGCCTGGGGACAGACTCGCTCAGTCTGGTT
GGCCCTTCAGCTTGGGGGCCCCTCCCCAAACTTCCTAGCCAGCTTGCTCACACCCTGACCCCGGGGCCTG
CCGTCCCCACTTCCTCAGCTCTCACCATGGTCCCCGCCGATCCTCTCTGCAGAGCTGTTCTGAATGAGAC
ATGAGTCTCCTTCCCAATCCCGGCCCCCGCCCCAGGGGCCCTGGCCAGCAGTGCCACTTCACGTGGTACC
GCTTCAAGGGACAGGCTCCGATGCGTGTCCCGCCGTCCTAGATTGGGGCCTGATGAGTGTGGCCTGGGAG
CTGGGACACGAATCAGGGAAACATGGCCCAGGAGCTACCCCCAGGTCCCAGCATCTCCCATCAATAGGGG
TCCACACGGAGAGCCCTGCCCTCTGCCCTGGGGCCTGGCACTCAGACCCCCAAGCCCACCAGCCCCTTTC
TACAGCCACAACTGGGTCAGGGGGTCCTAGGAGACTCACTCGTTAATTAGGTGCCCTACAAACTAATTAG
TCTTGTCAATCATGGGCTCTGAGACCTTGAGCTGGGGGTGGGGTGGGGGCAGGGCCCTCTCACCTCGGCA
CAGGGGCCTGAGCCTTCCTCCGTCTTCTCCTCCTGATCCGGACACTTCATTGGCATAGAGGGAGAGAGTG
TGAACTTGGCCCTTTGTGGAACAGAGGAGGCTCGGGCAGAGGTGGTGATAGTGCAGCCCATTCATTCTGA
GATGAAACTTCCACTGGTTTCCGTAAAGACGTCTTGGGGAGGGAAGGGAAGGGGATGGGGACCTCCCAGT
GGTATCCCCTGCTTGGGCACTGAGGGAAAGCCACAGTGGCTCGGGGTAAAAGGCAGGGACATCCTCTCCC
CGCCTGCCTCTGTCCCCAGGGAGTCTCGCCTCCTGTTCCCACCTGGGGCTAGGGTGATAGAGGAGAGGAG
ATAGCTCAACCTGGCATTTAGGTGGTGTGGGAACAGGAGACCCCAGACTTTCTTGTTTTGGGGTCTGGGG
CAGGCAACCAGGCTCCAGGGACAGTGAGTTGAAGGAAGGGTGGCTGGGAGACCCCTTGACTTGCTGCCAA
GGAGACAGAGCTGGAGCTAGGGTGGCGGGTGGTGTCTGAGGCAGGTGCAGAGAGGGAGGGAGGGAAGGGG
CCTTTGACTCCAACCTCCTTTTTCTTTACCGACTGCAGGTGGCAGCTGCCCTTCCAGGAGCCAGTGGGGG
AACCTGGGTGGCTGGGTGGGGACACCTGCAAGTCCTCCCTAAGCCAGCTACCACCCTACACTGTTGGCCT
CCCTTCTCCAACTGTGGGGACGCTGCTCAGGCCTTTTGTGACATCACACCTGAGAGTCCCTGGGGTCCAG
TCATTGCTGCTGGGCACAGCGAGGTCCAAGCTCAGGTCGCCCTGCCCCCTACCCACCATGCCAGATCCAG
CATCGTTGTGGGCAAACAATTATCTGGATGATCTTTATGGGGCTTAAGCTTGGGTGGGAGCAGATGGGGC
ATGAGCTGGGGATTTGGGGATGGGGGGAATCCACACCCCCACGTCCTGGACGTTTAAAAGGCCCTCTCTG
GCACTGGGCCGGGGCAGAGGCCAGCAGAAAAGTGACTGGAGTCCAGGCGCGCCGAAGTTGGTCGTGAGGC
ACTGGGCAGGTAAGTATCAAGGTTACAAGACAGGTTTAAGGAGACCAATAGAAACTGGGCTTGTCGAGAC
AGAGAAGACTCTTGCGTTTCTGATAGGCACCTATTGGTCTTACTGACATCCACTTTGCCTTTCTCTCCAC
AGGTGTCCACTCCCAGGCGGCCGCCACCATGGTGAGCAAGGGCGAGGAGCTGTTCACCGGGGTGGTGCCC
ATCCTGGTCGAGCTGGACGGCGACGTAAACGGCCACAAGTTCAGCGTGTCCGGCGAGGGCGAGGGCGATG
CCACCTACGGCAAGCTGACCCTGAAGTTCATCTGCACCACCGGCAAGCTGCCCGTGCCCTGGCCCACCCT
CGTGACCACCTTCACCTACGGCGTGCAGTGCTTCGCCCGCTACCCCGACCACATGAAGCAGCACGACTTC
TTCAAGTCCGCCATGCCCGAAGGCTACGTCCAGGAGCGCACCATCTTCTTCAAGGACGACGGCAACTACA
AGACCCGCGCCGAGGTGAAGTTCGAGGGCGACACCCTGGTGAACCGCATCGAGCTGAAGGGCATCGACTT
CAAGGAGGACGGCAACATCCTGGGGCACAAGCTGGAGTACAACTACAACAGCCACAAGGTCTATATCACC
GCCGACAAGCAGAAGAACGGCATCAAGGTGAACTTCAAGACCCGCCACAACATCGAGGACGGCAGCGTGC
AGCTCGCCGACCACTACCAGCAGAACACCCCCATCGGCGACGGCCCCGTGCTGCTGCCCGACAACCACTA
CCTGAGCACCCAGTCCGCCCTGAGCAAAGACCCCAACGAGAAGCGCGATCACATGGTCCTGCTGGAGTTC
GTGACCGCCGCCGGGATCACTCTCGGCATGGACGAGCTGTACAAGTAAGCGGCCGCGATCGCTCAACCTC
TGGATTACAAAATTTGTGAAAGATTGACTGGTATTCTTAACTATGTTGCTCCTTTTACGCTATGTGGATA
CGCTGCTTTAATGCCTTTGTATCATGCTATTGCTTCCCGTATGGCTTTCATTTTCTCCTCCTTGTATAAA
TCCTGGTTGCTGTCTCTTTATGAGGAGTTGTGGCCCGTTGTCAGGCAACGTGGCGTGGTGTGCACTGTGT
TTGCTGACGCAACCCCCACTGGTTGGGGCATTGCCACCACCTGTCAGCTCCTTTCCGGGACTTTCGCTTT
CCCCCTCCCTATTGCCACGGCGGAACTCATCGCCGCCTGCCTTGCCCGCTGCTGGACAGGGGCTCGGCTG
TTGGGCACTGACAATTCCGTGGTGTTGTCGGGGAAATCATCGTCCTTTCCTTGGCTGCTCGCCTGTGTTG
CCACCTGGATTCTGCGCGGGACGTCCTTCTGCTACGTCCCTTCGGCCCTCAATCCAGCGGACCTTCCTTC
CCGCGGCCTGCTGCCGGCTCTGCGGCCTCTTCCGCGTCTTCGCCTTCGCCCTCAGACGAGTCGGATCTCC
CTTTGGGCCGCCTCCCCGCGATCGCAGACATGATAAGATACATTGATGAGTTTGGACAAACCACAACTAG
AATGCAGTGAAAAAAATGCTTTATTTGTGAAATTTGTGATGCTATTGCTTTATTTGTAACCATTATAAGC
TGCAATAAACAAGTTAACAACAACAATTGCATTCATTTTATGTTTCAGGTTCAGGGGGAGATGTGGGAGG
TTTTTTAAAGCAAGTAAAACCTCTACAAATGTGGTAGTCGAAATTCCCGATAAGGATCTTCCTAGAGCAT
GGCTACGTAGATAAGTAGCATGGCGGGTTAATCATTAACTACAAGGAACCCCTAGTGATGGAGTTGGCCA
CTCCCTCTCTGCGCGCTCGCTCGCTCACTGAGGCCGGGCGACCAAAGGTCGCCCGACGCCCGGGCTTTGC
CCGGGCGGCCTCAGTGAGCGAGCGAGCGCGCAGCCTTAATTAACCTAATTCACTGGCCGTCGTTTTACAA
CGTCGTGACTGGGAAAACCCTGGCGTTACCCAACTTAATCGCCTTGCAGCACATCCCCCTTTCGCCAGCT
GGCGTAATAGCGAAGAGGCCCGCACCGATCGCCCTTCCCAACAGTTGCGCAGCCTGAATGGCGAATGGG
[124 nt withheld, positions 3990-4113]
C
[91 nt withheld, positions 4115-4205]
A
[49 nt withheld, positions 4207-4255]
CCTTTGACGTTGGAGTCCACGTTCTTT
[37 nt withheld, positions 4283-4319]
ACCCTATCTCGGTCTATTCTTTTGATTTATAAGGGATTTTGCCGATTTCGGCCTATTGGTTAAAAAATGA
GCTGATTTAACAAAAATTTAACGCGAATTTTAACAAAATATTAACGCTTACAATTTAGGTGGCACTTTTC
GGGGAAATGTGCGCGGAACCCCTATTTGTTTATTTTTCTAAATACATTCAAATATGTATCCGCTCATGAG
ACAATAACCCTGATAAATGCTTCAATAATATTGAAAAAGGAAGAGTATGAGTATTCAACATTTCCGTGTC
GCCCTTATTCCCTTTTTTGCGGCATTTTGCCTTCCTGTTTTTGCTCACCCAGAAACGCTGGTGAAAGTAA
AAGATGCTGAAGATCAGTTGGGTGCACGAGTGGGTTACATCGAACTGGATCTCAACAGCGGTAAGATCCT
TGAGAGTTTTCGCCCCGAAGAACGTTTTCCAATGATGAGCACTTTTAAAGTTCTGCTATGTGGCGCGGTA
TTATCCCGTATTGACGCCGGGCAAGAGCAACTCGGTCGCCGCATACACTATTCTCAGAATGACTTGGTTG
AGTACTCACCAGTCACAGAAAAGCATCTTACGGATGGCATGACAGTAAGAGAATTATGCAGTGCTGCCAT
AACCATGAGTGATAACACTGCGGCCAACTTACTTCTGACAACGATCGGAGGACCGAAGGAGCTAACCGCT
TTTTTGCACAACATGGGGGATCATGTAACTCGCCTTGATCGTTGGGAACCGGAGCTGAATGAAGCCATAC
CAAACGACGAGCGTGACACCACGATGCCTGTAGCAATGGCAACAACGTTGCGCAAACTATTAACTGGCGA
ACTACTTACTCTAGCTTCCCGGCAACAATTAATAGACTGGATGGAGGCGGATAAAGTTGCAGGACCACTT
CTGCGCTCGGCCCTTCCGGCTGGCTGGTTTATTGCTGATAAATCTGGAGCCGGTGAGCGTGGGTCTCGCG
GTATCATTGCAGCACTGGGGCCAGATGGTAAGCCCTCCCGTATCGTAGTTATCTACACGACGGGGAGTCA
GGCAACTATGGATGAACGAAATAGACAGATCGCTGAGATAGGTGCCTCACTGATTAAGCATTGGTAACTG
TCAGACCAAGTTTACTCATATATACTTTAGATTGATTTAAAACTTCATTTTTAATTTAAAAGGATCTAGG
TGAAGATCCTTTTTGATAATCTCATGACCAAAATCCCTTAACGTGAGTTTTCGTTCCACTGAGCGTCAGA
CCCCGTAGAAAAGATCAAAGGATCTTCTTGAGATCCTTTTTTTCTGCGCGTAATCTGCTGCTTGCAAACA
AAAAAACCACCGCTACCAGCGGTGGTTTGTTTGCCGGATCAAGAGCTACCAACTCTTTTTCCGAAGGTAA
CTGGCTTCAGCAGAGCGCAGATACCAAATACTGTTCTTCTAGTGTAGCCGTAGTTAGGCCACCACTTCAA
GAACTCTGTAGCACCGCCTACATACCTCGCTCTGCTAATCCTGTTACCAGTGGCTGCTGCCAGTGGCGAT
AAGTCGTGTCTTACCGGGTTGGACTCAAGACGATAGTTACCGGATAAGGCGCAGCGGTCGGGCTGAACGG
GGGGTTCGTGCACACAGCCCAGCTTGGAGCGAACGACCTACACCGAACTGAGATACCTACAGCGTGAGCT
ATGAGAAAGCGCCACGCTTCCCGAAGGGAGAAAGGCGGACAGGTATCCGGTAAGCGGCAGGGTCGGAACA
GGAGAGCGCACGAGGGAGCTTCCAGGGGGAAACGCCTGGTATCTTTATAGTCCTGTCGGGTTTCGCCACC
TCTGACTTGAGCGTCGATTTTTGTGATGCTCGTCAGGGGGGCGGAGCCTATGGAAAAACGCCAGCAACGC
GGCCTTTTTACGGTTCCTGGCCTTTTGCTGGCCTTTTGCTCACATGTTCTTTCCTGCGTTATCCCCTGAT
TCTGTGGATAACCGTATTACCGCCTTTGAGTGAGCTGATACCGCTCGCCGCAGCCGAACGACCGAGCGCA
GCGAGTCAGTGAGCGAGGAAGCGGAAGAGCGCCCAATACGCAAACCGCCTCTCCCCGCGCGTTGGCCGAT
TCATTAATGCAGCTGGCACGACAGGTTTCCCGACTGGAAAGCGGGCAGTGAGCGCAACGCAATTAATGTG
AGTTAGCTCACTCATTAGGCACCCCAGGCTTTACACTTTATGCTTCCGGCTCGTATGTTGTGTGGAATTG
TGAGCGGATAACAATTTCACACAGGAAACAGCTATGACCATGATTACGCCAGATTTAATTAAGGCCTTAA
TTAGG
