>Addgene plasmid #49140 | pEMS2115 | addgene partial sequence | sequence record 80720 | pCAGGS-3 5'-TCCTTAAACCTGTCTTGTAA-3'
AGGGCCTTTTAAACGTCCAGGACGTGNGGGTGTGGATTCCCCCCATCCCCAAATCCNCAGCTCATGCCCC
ATCTGCTCCCACCCAAGCTTAAGCCCCATAAAGATCATCCAGATAATTGTTTGCCCACAACGATGCTGGA
TCTGGCATGGTGGGTAGGGGGCAGGGCGACCTGAGCTTGGACCTCGCTGTGCCCAGCAGCAATGACTGGA
CCCCAGGGACTCTCANGTGTGATGTCACAAAAGGCCTGAGCAGCGTCCCCACAGTTGGAGAAGGGAGGCC
AACAGTGTAGGGTGGTAGCTGGCTTAGGGAGGACTTGCAGGTGTCCCCACCCAGCCACCCAGGTTCCCCC
ACTGGCTCCTGGAAGGGCAGCTGCCACCTGCAGTCGGTAAAGAAAAAGGAGGTTGGAGTCAAAGGCCCCT
TCCCTCCCTCCCTCTCTGCACCTGCCTCAGACACCA
