>Addgene plasmid #49140 | pEMS2115 | addgene partial sequence | sequence record 82343 | pMT2-F 5'-TTGCCTTTCTCTCCACAGGT-3'
AGGGCGAGGAGCTGTTCACCGGGGTGGTGCCCATCCTGGTCGAGCTGGACGGCGACGTAAACGGCCACAA
GTTCAGCGTGTCCGGCGAGGGCGAGGGCGATGCCACCTACGGCAAGCTGACCCTGAAGTTCATCTGCACC
ACCGGCAAGCTGCCCGTGCCCTGGCCCACCCTCGTGACCACCTTCACCTACGGCGTGCAGTGCTTCGCCC
GCTACCCCGACCACATGAAGCAGCACGACTTCTTCAAGTCCGCCATGCCCGAAGGCTACGTCCAGGAGCG
CACCATCTTCTTCAAGGACGACGGCAACTACAAGACCCGCGCCGAGGTGAAGTTCGAGGGCGACACCCTG
GTGAACCGCATCGAGCTGAAGGGCATCGACTTCAAGGAGGACGGCAACATCCTGGGGCACAAGCTGGAGT
ACAACTACAACAGCCACAAGGTCTATATCACCGCCGACAAGCAGAAGAACGGCATCAAGGTGAACTTCAA
GACCCGCCACAACATCGAGGACGGCAGCGTGCAGCTCGCCGACCACTACCAGCAGAACACCCCCATCGGC
GACGGCCCCGTGCTGCTGCCCGACAACCACTACCTGAGCACCCAGTCCGCCCTGAGCAAAGACCCCAACG
AGAAGCGCGATCACATGGTCCTGCTGGAGTTCGTGACCGCCGCCGGGATCACTCTCGGCATGGACGAGCT
GTACAAGTAAGCGGCCGCGATCGCTCAACCTCTGGATTACAAAATTTGTGAAAGATTGACTGGTATTCTT
AACTATGTTGCTCCTTTTACGCTATGTGGATACGCTGCTTTAATGCCTTTGTATCATGCTATTGCTTCCC
GTATGGCTTTCATTTTCTCCTCCTTGTATAAATCCTGGTTGCTGTCTCTTTATGA
