>Addgene plasmid #49140 | pEMS2115 | addgene partial sequence | sequence record 82344 | WPRE-R 5'-CATAGCGTAAAAGGAGCAACA-3'
AATTTTGTAATCCAGAGGTTGAGCGATCGCGGCCGCTTACTTGTACAGCTCGTCCATGCCGAGAGTGATC
CCGGCGGCGGTCACGAACTCCAGCAGGACCATGTGATCGCGCTTCTCGTTGGGGTCTTTGCTCAGGGCGG
ACTGGGTGCTCAGGTAGTGGTTGTCGGGCAGCAGCACGGGGCCGTCGCCGATGGGGGTGTTCTGCTGGTA
GTGGTCGGCGAGCTGCACGCTGCCGTCCTCGATGTTGTGGCGGGTCTTGAAGTTCACCTTGATGCCGTTC
TTCTGCTTGTCGGCGGTGATATAGACCTTGTGGCTGTTGTAGTTGTACTCCAGCTTGTGCCCCAGGATGT
TGCCGTCCTCCTTGAAGTCGATGCCCTTCAGCTCGATGCGGTTCACCAGGGTGTCGCCCTCGAACTTCAC
CTCGGCGCGGGTCTTGTAGTTGCCGTCGTCCTTGAAGAAGATGGTGCGCTCCTGGACGTAGCCTTCGGGC
ATGGCGGACTTGAAGAAGTCGTGCTGCTTCATGTGGTCGGGGTAGCGGGCGAAGCACTGCACGCCGTAGG
TGAAGGTGGTCACGAGGGTGGGCCAGGGCACGGGCAGCTTGCCGGTGGTGCAGATGAACTTCAGGGTCAG
CTTGCCGTAGGTGGCATCGCCCTCGCCCTCGCCGGACACGCTGAACTTGTGGCCGTTTACGTCGCCGTCC
AGCTCGACCAGGATGGGCACCACCCCGGTGAACAGCTCCTCGCCCTTGCTCACCATGGTGGCGGCCGCCT
GGGAGTGGACACCTGTGGAGAGAAAGGCAAAGTGGATGTCAGTAAGACCAATAGGTGCCTATCAGAAACG
CAAGAGTCTTCTCTGTCTCGACAAGCCCAGTTTCTATTGGTCTCCTTAA
